>Addgene plasmid #52119 | pICherryNeo | depositor full sequence | sequence record 80505 | pICherryNeo sequence 6754 bps
TCAATATTGGCCATTAGCCATATTATTCATTGGTTATATAGCATAAATCAATATTGGCTATTGGCCATTG
CATACGTTGTATCTATATCATAATATGTACATTTATATTGGCTCATGTCCAATATGACCGCCATGTTGGC
ATTGATTATTGACTAGTTATTAATAGTAATCAATTACGGGGTCATTAGTTCATAGCCCATATATGGAGTT
CCGCGTTACATAACTTACGGTAAATGGCCCGCCTGGCTGACCGCCCAACGACCCCCGCCCATTGACGTCA
ATAATGACGTATGTTCCCATAGTAACGCCAATAGGGACTTTCCATTGACGTCAATGGGTGGAGTATTTAC
GGTAAACTGCCCACTTGGCAGTACATCAAGTGTATCATATGCCAAGTCCGCCCCCTATTGACGTCAATGA
CGGTAAATGGCCCGCCTGGCATTATGCCCAGTACATGACCTTACGGGACTTTCCTACTTGGCAGTACATC
TACGTATTAGTCATCGCTATTACCATGGTGATGCGGTTTTGGCAGTACACCAATGGGCGTGGATAGCGGT
TTGACTCACGGGGATTTCCAAGTCTCCACCCCATTGACGTCAATGGGAGTTTGTTTTGGCACCAAAATCA
ACGGGACTTTCCAAAATGTCGTAACAACTGCGATCGCCCGCCCCGTTGACGCAAATGGGCGGTAGGCGTG
TACGGTGGGAGGTCTATATAAGCAGAGCTCGTTTAGTGAACCGTCAGATCACTAGAAGCTTTATTGCGGT
AGTTTATCACAGTTAAATTGCTAACGCAGTCAGTGCTTCTGACACAACAGTCTCGAACTTAAGCTGCAGT
GACTCTCTTAAGGTAGCCTTGCAGAAGTTGGTCGTGAGGCACTGGGCAGGTAAGTATCAAGGTTACAAGA
CAGGTTTAAGGAGACCAATAGAAACTGGGCTTGTCGAGACAGAGAAGACTCTTGCGTTTCTGATAGGCAC
CTATTGGTCTTACTGACATCCACTTTGCCTTTCTCTCCACAGGTGTCCACTCCCAGTTCAATTACAGCTC
TTAAGGCTAGAGTACTTAATACGACTCACTATAGGCTAGCCTCGAGAATTCACGCGTGGTACCTCTAGAG
TCGAGCGGGATCAATTCCGCCCCCCCCCTAACGTTACTGGCCGAAGCCGCTTGGAATAAGGCCGGTGTGC
GTTTGTCTATATGTTATTTTCCACCATATTGCCGTCTTTTGGCAATGTGAGGGCCCGGAAACCTGGCCCT
GTCTTCTTGACGAGCATTCCTAGGGGTCTTTCCCCTCTCGCCAAAGGAATGCAAGGTCTGTTGAATGTCG
TGAAGGAAGCAGTTCCTCTGGAAGCTTCTTGAAGACAAACAACGTCTGTAGCGACCCTTTGCAGGCAGCG
GAACCCCCCACCTGGCGACAGGTGCCTCTGCGGCCAAAAGCCACGTGTATAAGATACACCTGCAAAGGCG
GCACAACCCCAGTGCCACGTTGTGAGTTGGATAGTTGTGGAAAGAGTCAAATGGCTCTCCTCAAGCGTAT
TCAACAAGGGGCTGAAGGATGCCCAGAAGGTACCCCATTGTATGGGATCTGATCTGGGGCCTCGGTGCAC
ATGCTTTACATGTGTTTAGTCGAGGTTAAAAAACGTCTAGGCCCCCCGAACCACGGGGACGTGGTTTTCC
TTTGAAAAACACGATAATACCATGGTGAGCAAGGGCGAGGATAACATGGCCATCATCAAGGAGTTCATGC
GCTTCAAGGTGCACATGGAGGGCTCCGTGAACGGCCACGAGTTCGAGATCGAGGGCGAGGGCGAGGGCCG
CCCCTACGAGGGCACCCAGACCGCCAAGCTGAAGGTGACCAAGGGTGGCCCCCTGCCCTTCGCCTGGGAC
ATCCTGTCCCCTCAGTTCATGTACGGCTCCAAGGCCTACGTGAAGCACCCCGCCGACATCCCCGACTACT
TGAAGCTGTCCTTCCCCGAGGGCTTCAAGTGGGAGCGCGTGATGAACTTCGAGGACGGCGGCGTGGTGAC
CGTGACCCAGGACTCCTCCCTGCAGGACGGCGAGTTCATCTACAAGGTGAAGCTGCGCGGCACCAACTTC
CCCTCCGACGGCCCCGTAATGCAGAAGAAGACGATGGGCTGGGAGGCCTCCTCCGAGCGGATGTACCCCG
AGGACGGCGCCCTGAAGGGCGAGATCAAGCAGAGGCTGAAGCTGAAGGACGGCGGCCACTACGACGCTGA
GGTCAAGACCACCTACAAGGCCAAGAAGCCCGTGCAGCTGCCCGGCGCCTACAACGTCAACATCAAGTTG
GACATCACCTCCCACAACGAGGACTACACCATCGTGGAACAGTACGAACGCGCCGGGGGCCGCCACTCCA
CCGGCGGCATGGACGAGCTGTACAAGTAAAGCGGCCGCTTCCCTTTAGTGAGGGTTAATGCTTCGAGCAG
ACATGATAAGATACATTGATGAGTTTGGACAAACCACAACTAGAATGCAGTGAAAAAAATGCTTTATTTG
TGAAATTTGTGATGCTATTGCTTTATTTGTAACCATTATAAGCTGCAATAAACAAGTTAACAACAACAAT
TGCATTCATTTTATGTTTCAGGTTCAGGGGGAGATGTGGGAGGTTTTTTAAAGCAAGTAAAACCTCTACA
AATGTGGTAAAATCCGATAAGGATCGATCCGGGCTGGCGTAATAGCGAAGAGGCCCGCACCGATCGCCCT
TCCCAACAGTTGCGCAGCCTGAATGGCGAATGG
[124 nt withheld, positions 2764-2887]
C
[91 nt withheld, positions 2889-2979]
A
[49 nt withheld, positions 2981-3029]
CCTTTGACGTTGGAGTCCACGTTCTTT
[37 nt withheld, positions 3057-3093]
ACCCTATCTCGGTCTATTCTTTTGATTTATAAGGGATTTTGCCGATTTCGGCCTATTGGTTAAAAAATGA
GCTGATTTAACAAAAATTTAACGCGAATTTTAACAAAATATTAACGCTTACAATTTCCTGATGCGGTATT
TTCTCCTTACGCATCTGTGCGGTATTTCACACCGCATACGCGGATCTGCGCAGCACCATGGCCTGAAATA
ACCTCTGAAAGAGGAACTTGGTTAGGTACCTTCTGAGGCGGAAAGAACCAGCTGTGGAATGTGTGTCAGT
TAGGGTGTGGAAAGTCCCCAGGCTCCCCAGCAGGCAGAAGTATGCAAAGCATGCATCTCAATTAGTCAGC
AACCAGGTGTGGAAAGTCCCCAGGCTCCCCAGCAGGCAGAAGTATGCAAAGCATGCATCTCAATTAGTCA
GCAACCATAGTCCCGCCCCTAACTCCGCCCATCCCGCCCCTAACTCCGCCCAGTTCCGCCCATTCTCCGC
CCCATGGCTGACTAATTTTTTTTATTTATGCAGAGGCCGAGGCCGCCTCGGCCTCTGAGCTATTCCAGAA
GTAGTGAGGAGGCTTTTTTGGAGGCCTAGGCTTTTGCAAAAAGCTTGATTCTTCTGACACAACAGTCTCG
AACTTAAGGCTAGAGCCACCATGATTGAACAAGATGGATTGCACGCAGGTTCTCCGGCCGCTTGGGTGGA
GAGGCTATTCGGCTATGACTGGGCACAACAGACAATCGGCTGCTCTGATGCCGCCGTGTTCCGGCTGTCA
GCGCAGGGGCGCCCGGTTCTTTTTGTCAAGACCGACCTGTCCGGTGCCCTGAATGAACTGCAGGACGAGG
CAGCGCGGCTATCGTGGCTGGCCACGACGGGCGTTCCTTGCGCAGCTGTGCTCGACGTTGTCACTGAAGC
GGGAAGGGACTGGCTGCTATTGGGCGAAGTGCCGGGGCAGGATCTCCTGTCATCTCACCTTGCTCCTGCC
GAGAAAGTATCCATCATGGCTGATGCAATGCGGCGGCTGCATACGCTTGATCCGGCTACCTGCCCATTCG
ACCACCAAGCGAAACATCGCATCGAGCGAGCACGTACTCGGATGGAAGCCGGTCTTGTCGATCAGGATGA
TCTGGACGAAGAGCATCAGGGGCTCGCGCCAGCCGAACTGTTCGCCAGGCTCAAGGCGCGCATGCCCGAC
GGCGAGGATCTCGTCGTGACCCATGGCGATGCCTGCTTGCCGAATATCATGGTGGAAAATGGCCGCTTTT
CTGGATTCATCGACTGTGGCCGGCTGGGTGTGGCGGACCGCTATCAGGACATAGCGTTGGCTACCCGTGA
TATTGCTGAAGAGCTTGGCGGCGAATGGGCTGACCGCTTCCTCGTGCTTTACGGTATCGCCGCTCCCGAT
TCGCAGCGCATCGCCTTCTATCGCCTTCTTGACGAGTTCTTCTGAGCGGGACTCTGGGGTTCGAAATGAC
CGACCAAGCGACGCCCAACCTGCCATCACGATGGCCGCAATAAAATATCTTTATTTTCATTACATCTGTG
TGTTGGTTTTTTGTGTGAATCGATAGCGATAAGGATCGCGCGTATGGTGCACTCTCAGTACAATCTGCTC
TGATGCCGCATAGTTAAGCCAGCCCCGACACCCGCCAACACCCGCTGACGCGCCCTGACGGGCTTGTCTG
CTCCCGGCATCCGCTTACAGACAAGCTGTGACCGTCTCCGGGAGCTGCATGTGTCAGAGGTTTTCACCGT
CATCACCGAAACGCGCGAGACGAAAGGGCCTCGTGATACGCCTATTTTTATAGGTTAATGTCATGATAAT
AATGGTTTCTTAGACGTCAGGTGGCACTTTTCGGGGAAATGTGCGCGGAACCCCTATTTGTTTATTTTTC
TAAATACATTCAAATATGTATCCGCTCATGAGACAATAACCCTGATAAATGCTTCAATAATATTGAAAAA
GGAAGAGTATGAGTATTCAACATTTCCGTGTCGCCCTTATTCCCTTTTTTGCGGCATTTTGCCTTCCTGT
TTTTGCTCACCCAGAAACGCTGGTGAAAGTAAAAGATGCTGAAGATCAGTTGGGTGCACGAGTGGGTTAC
ATCGAACTGGATCTCAACAGCGGTAAGATCCTTGAGAGTTTTCGCCCCGAAGAACGTTTTCCAATGATGA
GCACTTTTAAAGTTCTGCTATGTGGCGCGGTATTATCCCGTATTGACGCCGGGCAAGAGCAACTCGGTCG
CCGCATACACTATTCTCAGAATGACTTGGTTGAGTACTCACCAGTCACAGAAAAGCATCTTACGGATGGC
ATGACAGTAAGAGAATTATGCAGTGCTGCCATAACCATGAGTGATAACACTGCGGCCAACTTACTTCTGA
CAACGATCGGAGGACCGAAGGAGCTAACCGCTTTTTTGCACAACATGGGGGATCATGTAACTCGCCTTGA
TCGTTGGGAACCGGAGCTGAATGAAGCCATACCAAACGACGAGCGTGACACCACGATGCCTGTAGCAATG
GCAACAACGTTGCGCAAACTATTAACTGGCGAACTACTTACTCTAGCTTCCCGGCAACAATTAATAGACT
GGATGGAGGCGGATAAAGTTGCAGGACCACTTCTGCGCTCGGCCCTTCCGGCTGGCTGGTTTATTGCTGA
TAAATCTGGAGCCGGTGAGCGTGGGTCTCGCGGTATCATTGCAGCACTGGGGCCAGATGGTAAGCCCTCC
CGTATCGTAGTTATCTACACGACGGGGAGTCAGGCAACTATGGATGAACGAAATAGACAGATCGCTGAGA
TAGGTGCCTCACTGATTAAGCATTGGTAACTGTCAGACCAAGTTTACTCATATATACTTTAGATTGATTT
AAAACTTCATTTTTAATTTAAAAGGATCTAGGTGAAGATCCTTTTTGATAATCTCATGACCAAAATCCCT
TAACGTGAGTTTTCGTTCCACTGAGCGTCAGACCCCGTAGAAAAGATCAAAGGATCTTCTTGAGATCCTT
TTTTTCTGCGCGTAATCTGCTGCTTGCAAACAAAAAAACCACCGCTACCAGCGGTGGTTTGTTTGCCGGA
TCAAGAGCTACCAACTCTTTTTCCGAAGGTAACTGGCTTCAGCAGAGCGCAGATACCAAATACTGTTCTT
CTAGTGTAGCCGTAGTTAGGCCACCACTTCAAGAACTCTGTAGCACCGCCTACATACCTCGCTCTGCTAA
TCCTGTTACCAGTGGCTGCTGCCAGTGGCGATAAGTCGTGTCTTACCGGGTTGGACTCAAGACGATAGTT
ACCGGATAAGGCGCAGCGGTCGGGCTGAACGGGGGGTTCGTGCACACAGCCCAGCTTGGAGCGAACGACC
TACACCGAACTGAGATACCTACAGCGTGAGCTATGAGAAAGCGCCACGCTTCCCGAAGGGAGAAAGGCGG
ACAGGTATCCGGTAAGCGGCAGGGTCGGAACAGGAGAGCGCACGAGGGAGCTTCCAGGGGGAAACGCCTG
GTATCTTTATAGTCCTGTCGGGTTTCGCCACCTCTGACTTGAGCGTCGATTTTTGTGATGCTCGTCAGGG
GGGCGGAGCCTATGGAAAAACGCCAGCAACGCGGCCTTTTTACGGTTCCTGGCCTTTTGCTGGCCTTTTG
CTCACATGGCTCGACAGATCT
Features (pLannotate 1.2.2; 20 found; start..end, strand, type, name):
    140..517     +  enhancer       CMV enhancer: human cytomegalovirus immediate early enhancer
    518..729     +  promoter       CMV promoter: human cytomegalovirus (CMV) immediate early promoter
    890..1022    +  intron         chimeric intron: chimera between introns from human β-globin and immunoglobulin heavy chain genes
   1067..1085    +  promoter       T7 promoter: promoter for bacteriophage T7 RNA polymerase
   1140..1699    +  misc_feature   IRES: internal ribosome entry site (IRES) of the encephalomyocarditis virus (EMCV)
   1702..2408    +  CDS            mCherry (fragment): monomeric derivative of DsRed fluorescent protein (Shaner et al., 2004) mammalian codon-optimized
   2422..2439    -  promoter       T3 promoter (fragment): promoter for bacteriophage T3 RNA polymerase
   2457..2578    -  polyA_signal   SV40 poly(A) signal: SV40 polyadenylation signal
   2601..2669    -  CDS            large T antigen (fragment): large T antigen from SV40 (simian virus 40)
   2693..2760    +  CDS            lacZα (fragment): LacZα fragment of β-galactosidase; lacZ fragment
   2764..3192    +  rep_origin     f1 ori (sequence partly withheld): f1 bacteriophage origin of replication; arrow indicates direction of (+) strand synthesis
   3220..3271    -  misc_feature   bom (fragment): basis of mobility region from pBR322
   3336..3693    +  promoter       SV40 promoter: SV40 enhancer and early promoter
   3744..4535    +  CDS            neo: KKA2_KLEPN - Also known as kan, nptII. Experimental evidence at protein level: Swiss-Prot protein existence level 1. Resistance to kanamycin, neomycin, paromomycin, ribostamycin, butirosin and gentamicin B. From Klebsiella pneumoniae.
   4602..4650    +  polyA_signal   poly(A) signal: synthetic polyadenylation signal
   4676..4725    -  misc_feature   bom (fragment): basis of mobility region from pBR322
   4827..4862    -  CDS            rop (fragment): Rop protein, which maintains plasmids at low copy number; rop
   4957..5061    +  promoter       AmpR promoter: bla
   5062..5922    +  CDS            AmpR: β-lactamase; bla; confers resistance to ampicillin, carbenicillin, and related antibiotics
   6093..6681    +  rep_origin     ori: high-copy-number ColE1/pMB1/pBR322/pUC origin of replication
