[The description below was written by a language model from this plasmid's Addgene catalogue record and pLannotate feature annotations shown in this document.]
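Description:
pICherryNeo is an empty mammalian expression backbone derived from pCI-neo and designed for bicistronic expression of a gene of interest together with an mCherry reporter. It carries no insert as deposited. In bacteria it is maintained as a high-copy plasmid through a ColE1/pUC-type origin and selected with ampicillin via the β-lactamase gene. An f1 phage origin is also present, which in principle permits single-stranded DNA production. The annotated sequence (6,754 nt) is close to the catalogued backbone size of 6,765 bp.

The expression cassette begins with the human cytomegalovirus immediate early enhancer and promoter, followed by a chimeric β-globin/immunoglobulin heavy chain intron that generally improves transcript processing and expression. A T7 promoter lies just downstream. The short gap between it and the EMCV IRES is presumably where a coding sequence is inserted by restriction cloning, although the specific sites are not listed in the record. The IRES drives cap-independent translation of mCherry from the same transcript as the upstream gene, so red fluorescence marks cells expressing the inserted gene without fusing anything to its protein product. The mCherry annotation is flagged as a fragment, though it spans nearly the full coding length. An SV40 polyadenylation signal follows the reporter, with a partial T3 promoter between them.

A separate cassette uses the SV40 enhancer and early promoter to express the neomycin phosphotransferase gene, ending in a synthetic poly(A) signal. It allows G418 selection of stably transfected mammalian cells. The vector therefore suits transient or stable expression where transfected cells are tracked or sorted by mCherry fluorescence.
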