Addgene plasmid #52119: pICherryNeo
Purpose: (Empty Backbone) a bicistronic IRES-mCherry containing vector for mammalian expression (CMV promoter)
Depositing lab: Dario Vignali. Depositing organization: St. Jude Children's Research Hospital.
Backbone
  Vector backbone: pCI-neo
  Backbone manufacturer: Promega
  Backbone size (bp): 6765
  Vector type: Mammalian Expression
  Promoter: CMV
  Selectable markers: Neomycin (select with G418)
  Tag / fusion protein: IRES-mCherry
Growth in bacteria
  Bacterial resistance: Ampicillin, 100 μg/mL
  Growth temperature: 37°C
  Growth strain: DH5alpha
  Copy number: High Copy
Gene/Insert
  Cloning method: Restriction Enzyme
  Sequencing primers: 5′ CMV-F
Terms and licenses: Academic/Nonprofit Terms; Industry Terms: Not Available to Industry
How to cite: pICherryNeo was a gift from Dario Vignali (Addgene plasmid # 52119 ; http://n2t.net/addgene:52119 ; RRID:Addgene_52119)
