>Addgene plasmid #52119 | pICherryNeo | addgene partial sequence | sequence record 81886 | chim-int-F 5'-TCTTACTGACATCCACTTTGCC-3'
ATTACAGCTCTTAAGGCTAGAGTACTTAATACGACTCACTATAGGCTAGCCTCGAGAATTCACGCGTGGT
ACCTCTAGAGTCGAGCGGGATCAATTCCGCCCCCCCCCTAACGTTACTGGCCGAAGCCGCTTGGAATAAG
GCCGGTGTGCGTTTGTCTATATGTTATTTTCCACCATATTGCCGTCTTTTGGCAATGTGAGGGCCCGGAA
ACCTGGCCCTGTCTTCTTGACGAGCATTCCTAGGGGTCTTTCCCCTCTCGCCAAAGGAATGCAAGGTCTG
TTGAATGTCGTGAAGGAAGCAGTTCCTCTGGAAGCTTCTTGAAGACAAACAACGTCTGTAGCGACCCTTT
GCAGGCAGCGGAACCCCCCACCTGGCGACAGGTGCCTCTGCGGCCAAAAGCCACGTGTATAAGATACACC
TGCAAAGGCGGCACAACCCCAGTGCCACGTTGTGAGTTGGATAGTTGTGGAAAGAGTCAAATGGCTCTCC
TCAAGCGTATTCAACAAGGGGCTGAAGGATGCCCAGAAGGTACCCCATTGTATGGGATCTGATCTGGGGC
CTCGGTGCACATGCTTTACATGTGTTTAGTCGAGGTTAAAAAAACGTCTAGGCCCCCCGAACCACGGGGA
CGTGGTTTTCCTTTGAAAAACACGATAATACCATGGTGAGCAAGGGCGAGGAGGATAACATGGCCATCAT
CAAGGAGTTCATGCGCTTCAAGGTGCACATGGAGGGCTCCGTGAACGGCCACGAGTTCGAGATCGAGGGC
GAGGGCGAGGGCCGCCCCTACGAGGGCACCCAGACCGCCAAGCTGAA
