>Addgene plasmid #52119 | pICherryNeo | addgene partial sequence | sequence record 81889 | IRES-F 5'-TGGCTCTCCTCAAGCGTATT-3'
TTGTATGGGATCTGATCTGGGGCCTCGGTGCACATGCTTTACATGTGTTTAGTCGAGGTTAAAAAAACGT
CTAGGCCCCCCGAACCACGGGGACGTGGTTTTCCTTTGAAAAACACGATAATACCATGGTGAGCAAGGGC
GAGGAGGATAACATGGCCATCATCAAGGAGTTCATGCGCTTCAAGGTGCACATGGAGGGCTCCGTGAACG
GCCACGAGTTCGAGATCGAGGGCGAGGGCGAGGGCCGCCCCTACGAGGGCACCCAGACCGCCAAGCTGAA
GGTGACCAAGGGTGGCCCCCTGCCCTTCGCCTGGGACATCCTGTCCCCTCAGTTCATGTACGGCTCCAAG
GCCTACGTGAAGCACCCCGCCGACATCCCCGACTACTTGAAGCTGTCCTTCCCCGAGGGCTTCAAGTGGG
AGCGCGTGATGAACTTCGAGGACGGCGGCGTGGTGACCGTGACCCAGGACTCCTCCCTGCAGGACGGCGA
GTTCATCTACAAGGTGAAGCTGCGCGGCACCAACTTCCCCTCCGACGGCCCCGTAATGCAGAAGAAGACG
ATGGGCTGGGAGGCCTCCTCCGAGCGGATGTACCCCGAGGACGGCGCCCTGAAGGGCGAGATCAAGCAGA
GGCTGAAGCTGAAGGACGGCGGCCACTACGACGCTGAGGTCAAGACCACCTACAAGGCCAAGAAGCCCGT
GCAGCTGCCCGGCGCCTACAACGTCAACATCAAGTTGGACATCACCTCCCACAACGAGGACTACACCATC
GTGGAACAGTACGAACGCGCCGAGGGCCGCCACTCCACCGGCGGCATGGACGAGCTGTACAAGTAAGCGG
CCGCTTCCCTTTAGTGAGGGTTAATGCTTCGAGCAGACATGATAAGATACATTGATGAGTTTGGACAAAC
CACAACTAGA
